>Addgene plasmid #197535 | pEPOZ0CM0137 | addgene full sequence | sequence record 387311 | Addgene NGS Result
GCTGTCAGACCAAGTTTACTCATATATACTTTAGATTGATTTAAAACTTCATTTTTAATTTAAAAGGATC
TAGGTGAAGATCCTTTTTGATAATCTCATGACCAAAATCCCTTAACGTGAGTTTTCGTTCCACTGAGCGT
CAGACCCCGTAGAAAAGATCAAAGGATCTTCTTGAGATCCTTTTTTTCTGCGCGTAATCTGCTGCTTGCA
AACAAAAAAACCACCGCTACCAGCGGTGGTTTGTTTGCCGGATCAAGAGCTACCAACTCTTTTTCCGAAG
GTAACTGGCTTCAGCAGAGCGCAGATACCAAATACTGTTCTTCTAGTGTAGCCGTAGTTAGGCCACCACT
TCAAGAACTCTGTAGCACCGCCTACATACCTCGCTCTGCTAATCCTGTTACCAGTGGCTGCTGCCAGTGG
CGATAAGTCGTGTCTTACCGGGTTGGACTCAAGACGATAGTTACCGGATAAGGCGCAGCGGTCGGGCTGA
ACGGGGGGTTCGTGCACACAGCCCAGCTTGGAGCGAACGACCTACACCGAACTGAGATACCTACAGCGTG
AGCTATGAGAAAGCGCCACGCTTCCCGAAGGGAGAAAGGCGGACAGGTATCCGGTAAGCGGCAGGGTCGG
AACAGGAGAGCGCACGAGGGAGCTTCCAGGGGGAAACGCCTGGTATCTTTATAGTCCTGTCGGGTTTCGC
CACCTCTGACTTGAGCGTCGATTTTTGTGATGCTCGTCAGGGGGGCGGAGCCTGTGGAAAAACGCCAGCA
ACGCGGCCTTTTTACGGTTCCTGGCCTTTTGCTGGCCTTTTGCTCACATGTTCTTTCCTGCGTTATCCCC
TGATTCTGTGGATAACCGTATTACCGCCTTTGAGTGAGCTGATACCGCTCGCCGCAGCCGAACGACCGAG
CGCAGCGAGTCAGTGAGCGAGGAAGCCTGCATAACGCGAAGTAATCTTTTCGGTTTTAAAGAAAAAGGGC
AGGGTGGTGACACCTTGCCCTTTTTTGCCGGACTGCAGGGTCTCATTCGGGCGGGAGCGGTGGAAGCGGC
GAAATTCAGCAAGCCACTGCAGGAGTCTCACAAGACACTTCGGAAAATCCTAACAAAACAATAGTTCCTG
CAGCATTACCACAGCTCACCCCTACCTTGGTGTCACTGCTGGAGGTGATTGAACCCGAGGTGTTGTATGC
AGGATATGATAGCTCTGTTCCAGATTCAGCATGGAGAATTATGACCACACTCAACATGTTAGGTGGGCGT
CAAGTGATTGCAGCAGTGAAATGGGCAAAGGCGATACTAGGCTTGAGAAACTTACACCTCGATGACCAAA
TGACCCTGCTACAGTACTCATGGATGTTTCTCATGGCATTTGCCTTGGGTTGGAGATCATACAGACAATC
AAGCGGAAACCTGCTCTGCTTTGCTCCTGATCTGATTATTAATGAGCAGAGAATGTCTCTACCCTGCATG
TATGACCAATGTAAACACATGCTGTTTGTCTCCTCTGAATTACAAAGATTGCAGGTATCCTATGAAGAGT
ATCTCTGTATGAAAACCTTACTGCTTCTCTCCTCAGTTCCTAAGGAAGGTCTGAAGAGTCAAGAGTTATT
TGATGAGATTCGAATGACTTATATCAAAGAGCTAGGAAAAGCCATCGTCAAAAGGGAAGGGAACTCCAGT
CAGAACTGGCAACGGTTTTACCAACTGACAAAGCTTCTGGACTCCATGCATGAGGTGGTTGAGAATCTCC
TTACCTACTGCTTCCAGACATTTTTGGATAAGACCATGAGTATTGAATTCCCAGAGATGTTAGCTGAAAT
CATCACTAATCAGATACCAAAATATTCAAATGGAAATATCAAAAAGCTTCTGTTTCATCAAAAATGAGCT
TCGAGACCGAATTCCAGAAATCATCCTTAGCGAAAGCTAAGGATTTTTTTTATCTGAAATTCTGCCTCGT
GATACGCCTATTTTTATAGGTTAATGTCATGATAATAATGGTTTCTTAGACGTCAGGTGGCACTCGAGTT
GATCGGGCACGTAAGAGGTTCCAACTTTCACCATAATGAAATAAGATCACTACCGGGCGTATTTTTTGAG
TTATCGAGATTTTCAGGAGCTAAGGAAGCTAAAATGGAGAAAAAAATCACTGGATATACCACCGTTGATA
TATCCCAATGGCATCGTAAAGAACATTTTGAGGCATTTCAGTCAGTTGCTCAATGTACCTATAACCAGAC
CGTTCAGCTGGATATTACGGCCTTTTTAAAGACCGTAAAGAAAAATAAGCACAAGTTTTATCCGGCCTTT
ATTCACATTCTTGCCCGCCTGATGAATGCTCATCCGGAATTTCGTATGGCAATGAAAGACGGTGAGCTGG
TGATATGGGATAGTGTTCACCCTTGTTACACCGTTTTCCATGAGCAAACTGAAACGTTTTCATCGCTCTG
GAGTGAATACCACGACGATTTCCGGCAGTTTCTACACATATATTCGCAAGATGTGGCGTGTTACGGTGAA
AACCTGGCCTATTTCCCTAAAGGGTTTATTGAGAATATGTTTTTCGTCTCAGCCAATCCCTGGGTGAGTT
TCACCAGTTTTGATTTAAACGTGGCCAATATGGACAACTTCTTCGCCCCCGTTTTCACCATGGGCAAATA
TTATACGCAAGGCGACAAGGTGCTGATGCCGCTGGCGATTCAGGTTCATCATGCCGTTTGTGATGGCTTC
CATGTCGGCAGAATGCTTAATGAATTACAACAGTACTGCGATGAGTGGCAGGGCGGGGCGTAATTTGATA
TCGAGCTCGCTTGGACTCCTGTTGATAGATCCAGTAATGACCTCAGAACTCCATCTGGATTTGTTCAGAA
CGCTCGGTTGCCGCCGGGCGTTTTTTATTGGTGAGAATCCAAGCCTCGA
Features (pLannotate 1.2.2; 7 found; start..end, strand, type, name):
    172..760     +  rep_origin     ori: high-copy-number ColE1/pMB1/pBR322/pUC origin of replication
    955..1012    -  terminator     his operon terminator: This putative transcriptin terminator from the E. coli his operon has a 2-bp deletion introduced during synthesis. Its efficiency has not been determined.
   1054..1884    +  CDS            Nr3c1 (fragment): GCR_RAT - Also known as Grl. Experimental evidence at protein level: Swiss-Prot protein existence level 1. [Isoform A]: Has transcriptional activation and repression activity. Mediates glucocorticoid-induced apoptosis. Promotes accurate chromosome segregation during mitosis. May act as a tumor suppressor. May play a negative role in adipogenesis through the regulation of lipolytic and antilipogenic gene expression. From Rattus norvegicus (Rat).
   1907..1950    +  terminator     bacterial terminator: putative bacterial transcription terminator
   2036..2133    +  promoter       cat promoter: promoter of the E. coli cat gene encoding chloramphenicol acetyltransferase
   2134..2790    +  CDS            cat: CAT_ECOLX - Experimental evidence at protein level: Swiss-Prot protein existence level 1. This enzyme is an effector of chloramphenicol resistance in bacteria. From Escherichia coli. This protein is used as a marker in many commonly used cloning vectors, such as pACYC184.
   2814..2908    +  terminator     lambda t0 terminator: transcription terminator from phage lambda
