[The description below was written by a language model from this plasmid's Addgene catalogue record and pLannotate feature annotations shown in this document.]
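Description:
pEPOZ0CM0137 is a Phytobricks Level 0 standard part plasmid built in the pUAP4 universal acceptor backbone, a small synthetic-biology cloning vector (about 2.9 kb in total) maintained in E. coli. It replicates from a high-copy ColE1/pUC-type origin and is selected with chloramphenicol through a cat gene driven by its native cat promoter and followed by the lambda t0 terminator. The part was inserted using SapI sites that were destroyed during cloning. The insertion site is flanked by bacterial transcription terminators (a his operon terminator upstream in reverse orientation and a putative bacterial terminator downstream), which insulate the cloned part from read-through transcription in the bacterial host.

The payload is a fragment of the rat (Rattus norvegicus) glucocorticoid receptor gene Nr3c1, roughly 830 bp, catalogued as a "C-terminal glucocorticoid receptor, GR" part. No promoter, plant terminator or tag is annotated around it, consistent with a Level 0 plasmid that stores a single promoterless coding module rather than an expression unit. The name suggests it is formatted as a C-terminal fusion part, to be joined downstream of another coding sequence during Type IIS (Golden Gate-style) assembly into higher-level transcriptional units, although the record does not give the fusion overhangs. GR hormone-binding portions are commonly fused to transcription factors to make their nuclear activity dependent on a glucocorticoid such as dexamethasone, but the record does not explicitly state this purpose or which receptor domains the fragment covers. The associated work concerns tuning plant promoters and assessing transcription factor–DNA interactions with a split luciferase method, so the part belongs to a plant synthetic biology toolkit.
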