Addgene plasmid #197535: pEPOZ0CM0137
Purpose: Phytobricks Level 0 part
Depositing lab: Nicola Patron. Depositing organization: Earlham Institute. Publication: Tuning Plant Promoters Using a Simple Split Luciferase Method to Assess Transcription Factor-DNA Interactions. Cai YM, Witham S, Patron NJ. ACS Synth Biol. 2023 Nov 17;12(11):3482-3486. doi: 10.1021/acssynbio.3c00094. Epub 2023 Oct 19. PubMed 37856867.
Backbone
  Vector backbone: pUAP4
  Vector type: Synthetic Biology
Growth in bacteria
  Bacterial resistance: Chloramphenicol, 25 μg/mL
  Growth temperature: 37°C
  Growth strain: DH5alpha
  Copy number: High Copy
Gene/Insert
  Gene/Insert name: C-terminal glucocorticoid receptor, GR
  Species: R. norvegicus (rat)
  Cloning method: Restriction Enzyme; 5′ cloning site SapI (destroyed during cloning); 3′ cloning site SapI (destroyed during cloning)
Terms and licenses: Academic/Nonprofit Terms; Industry Terms: Not Available to Industry
Depositor comments: Please visit https://doi.org/10.1101/2023.02.13.528283 for bioRxiv preprint.
How to cite: pEPOZ0CM0137 was a gift from Nicola Patron (Addgene plasmid # 197535 ; http://n2t.net/addgene:197535 ; RRID:Addgene_197535)
